>Addgene plasmid #195486 | pRSET.HaloTag.v7.AviTag | addgene full sequence | sequence record 393193 | Addgene NGS Result
TGCAGGATCTCGATCCCGCGAAATTAATACGACTCACTATAGGGAGACCACAACGGTTTCCCTCTAGAAA
TAATTTTGTTTAACTTTAAGAAGGAGATATACATATGCGGGGTTCTCATCATCATCATCATCATGGTATG
GCTAGCATGACTGGTGGACAGCAAATGGGTCGGGATCTGTACGACGATGACGATAAGGATCGATGGGGAT
CCATGGCAGAAATCGGTACTGGCTTTCCATTCGACCCCCATTATGTGGAAGTCCTGGGCGAGCGCATGCA
CTACGTCGATGTTGGTCCGCGCGATGGCACCCCTGTGCTGTTCCTGCACGGTAACCCGACCTCCTCCTAC
GTGTGGCGCAACATCATCCCGCATGTTGCACCGACCCATCGCTGCATTGCTCCAGACCTGATCGGTATGG
GCAAATCCGACAAACCAGACCTGGGTTATTTCTTCGACGACCACGTCCGCTTCATGGATGCCTTCATCGA
AGCCCTGGGTCTGGAAGAGGTCGTCCTGGTCATTCACGACTGGGGCTCCGCTCTGGGTTTCCACTGGGCC
AAGCGCAATCCAGAGCGCGTCAAAGGTATTGCATTTATGGAGTTCATCCGCCCTATCCCGACCTGGGACG
AATGGCCAGAATTTGCCCGCGAGACCTTCCAGGCCTTCCGCACCACCGACGTCGGCCGCAAGCTGATCAT
CGATCAGAACGTTTTTATCGAGGGTACGCTGCCGATGGGTGTCGTCCGCCCGCTGACTGAAGTCGAGATG
GACCATTACCGCGAGCCGTTCCTGAATCCTGTTGACCGCGAGCCACTGTGGCGCTTCCCAAACGAGCTGC
CAATCGCCGGTGAGCCAGCGAACATCGTCGCGCTGGTCGAAGAATACATGGACTGGCTGCACCAGTCCCC
TGTCCCGAAGCTGCTGTTCTGGGGCACCCCAGGCGTTCTGATCCCACCGGCCGAAGCCGCTCGCCTGGCC
AAAAGCCTGCCTAACTGCAAGGCTGTGGACATCGGCCCGGGTCTGAATCTGCTGCAAGAAGACAACCCCG
ACCTGATCGGCAGCGAGATCGCGCGCTGGCTGTCGACGCTCGAGATTTCCGGTGGGTCCGGGTTGAATGA
TATTTTCGAAGCACAGAAAATTGAATGGCATGAGTAAGAATTCGAAGCTTGATCCGGCTGCTAACAAAGC
CCGAAAGGAAGCTGAGTTGGCTGCTGCCACCGCTGAGCAATAACTAGCATAACCCCTTGGGGCCTCTAAA
CGGGTCTTGAGGGGTTTTTTGCTGAAAGGAGGAACTATATCCGGATCTGGCGTAATAGCGAAGAGGCCCG
CACCGATCGCCCTTCCCAACAGTTGCGCAGCCTGAATGGCGAATGGG
[124 nt withheld, positions 1378-1501]
C
[91 nt withheld, positions 1503-1593]
A
[49 nt withheld, positions 1595-1643]
CCTTTGACGTTGGAGTCCACGTTCTTT
[37 nt withheld, positions 1671-1707]
ACCCTATCTCGGTCTATTCTTTTGATTTATAAGGGATTTTGCCGATTTCGGCCTATTGGTTAAAAAATGA
GCTGATTTAACAAAAATTTAACGCGAATTTTAACAAAATATTAACGCTTACAATTTAGGTGGCACTTTTC
GGGGAAATGTGCGCGGAACCCCTATTTGTTTATTTTTCTAAATACATTCAAATATGTATCCGCTCATGAG
ACAATAACCCTGATAAATGCTTCAATAATATTGAAAAAGGAAGAGTATGAGTATTCAACATTTCCGTGTC
GCCCTTATTCCCTTTTTTGCGGCATTTTGCCTTCCTGTTTTTGCTCACCCAGAAACGCTGGTGAAAGTAA
AAGATGCTGAAGATCAGTTGGGTGCACGAGTGGGTTACATCGAACTGGATCTCAACAGCGGTAAGATCCT
TGAGAGTTTTCGCCCCAAAGAACGTTTTCCAATGATGAGCACTTTTAAAGTTCTGCTATGTGGCGCGGTA
TTATCCCGTATTGACGCCGGGCAAGAGCAACTCGGTCGCCGCATACACTATTCTCAGAATGACTTGGTTG
AGTACTCACCAGTCACAGAAAAGCATCTTACGGATGGCATGACAGTAAGAGAATTATGCAGTGCTGCCAT
AACCATGAGTGATAACACTGCGGCCAACTTACTTCTGACAACGATCGGAGGACCGAAGGAGCTAACCGCT
TTTTTGCACAACATGGGGGATCATGTAACTCGCCTTGATCGTTGGGAACCGGAGCTGAATGAAGCCATAC
CAAACGACGAGCGTGACACCACGATGCCTGTAGCAATGGCAACAACGTTGCGCAAACTATTAACTGGCGA
ACTACTTACTCTAGCTTCCCGGCAACAATTAATAGACTGGATGGAGGCGGATAAAGTTGCAGGACCACTT
CTGCGCTCGGCCCTTCCGGCTGGCTGGTTTATTGCTGATAAATCTGGAGCCGGTGAGCGTGGGTCTCGCG
GTATCATTGCAGCACTGGGGCCAGATGGTAAGCCCTCCCGTATCGTAGTTATCTACACGACGGGGAGTCA
GGCAACTATGGATGAACGAAATAGACAGATCGCTGAGATAGGTGCCTCACTGATTAAGCATTGGTAACTG
TCAGACCAAGTTTACTCATATATACTTTAGATTGATTTAAAACTTCATTTTTAATTTAAAAGGATCTAGG
TGAAGATCCTTTTTGATAATCTCATGACCAAAATCCCTTAACGTGAGTTTTCGTTCCACTGAGCGTCAGA
CCCCGTAGAAAAGATCAAAGGATCTTCTTGAGATCCTTTTTTTCTGCGCGTAATCTGCTGCTTGCAAACA
AAAAAACCACCGCTACCAGCGGTGGTTTGTTTGCCGGATCAAGAGCTACCAACTCTTTTTCCGAAGGTAA
CTGGCTTCAGCAGAGCGCAGATACCAAATACTGTTCTTCTAGTGTAGCCGTAGTTAGGCCACCACTTCAA
GAACTCTGTAGCACCGCCTACATACCTCGCTCTGCTAATCCTGTTACCAGTGGCTGCTGCCAGTGGCGAT
AAGTCGTGTCTTACCGGGTTGGACTCAAGACGATAGTTACCGGATAAGGCGCAGCGGTCGGGCTGAACGG
GGGGTTCGTGCACACAGCCCAGCTTGGAGCGAACGACCTACACCGAACTGAGATACCTACAGCGTGAGCT
ATGAGAAAGCGCCACGCTTCCCGAAGGGAGAAAGGCGGACAGGTATCCGGTAAGCGGCAGGGTCGGAACA
GGAGAGCGCACGAGGGAGCTTCCAGGGGGAAACGCCTGGTATCTTTATAGTCCTGTCGGGTTTCGCCACC
TCTGACTTGAGCGTCGATTTTTGTGATGCTCGTCAGGGGGGCGGAGCCTATGGAAAAACGCCAGCAACGC
GGCCTTTTTACGGTTCCTGGCCTTTTGCTGGCCTTTTGCTCACATGTTCTTTCCTGCGTTATCCCCTGAT
TCTGTGGATAACCGTATTACCGCCTTTGAGTGAGCTGATACCGCTCGCCGCAGCCGAACGACCGAGCGCA
GCGAGTCAGTGAGCGAGGAAGCGGAAGAGCGCCCAATACGCAAACCGCCTCTCCCCGCGCGTTGGCCGAT
TCATTAA
Features (pLannotate 1.2.2; 14 found; start..end, strand, type, name):
     25..43      +  promoter       T7 promoter: promoter for bacteriophage T7 RNA polymerase
     75..97      +  RBS            RBS: efficient ribosome binding site from bacteriophage T7 gene 10 (Olins and Rangwala, 1989)
    117..137     +  CDS            capTEV™ (fragment): composite tag for in vivo biotinylation, TEV protease cleavage, and 6xHis tagging
    138..170     +  CDS            T7 tag (gene 10 leader): leader peptide from bacteriophage T7 gene 10 promotes efficient translation in E. coli
    174..197     +  CDS            Xpress™ tag: Xpress™ epitope tag, including an enterokinase recognition and cleavage site
    213..1102    +  CDS            HaloTag® (fragment): modified bacterial dehalogenase that forms covalent bonds with chloroalkane derivatives
   1177..1226    +  CDS            SET1 (fragment): solubility-enhancement tag derived from T7 phage gene 10B
   1234..1281    +  terminator     T7 terminator: transcription terminator for bacteriophage T7 RNA polymerase
   1307..1373    +  CDS            lacZα (fragment): LacZα fragment of β-galactosidase; lacZ fragment
   1378..1806    +  rep_origin     f1 ori (sequence partly withheld): f1 bacteriophage origin of replication; arrow indicates direction of (+) strand synthesis
   1859..1963    +  promoter       AmpR promoter: bla
   1964..2824    +  CDS            AmpR: β-lactamase; bla; confers resistance to ampicillin, carbenicillin, and related antibiotics
   2995..3583    +  rep_origin     ori: high-copy-number ColE1/pMB1/pBR322/pUC origin of replication
   3766..5       +  CDS            lacI (fragment) (across the origin): lac repressor; lacI; The lac repressor binds to the lac operator to inhibit transcription in E. coli. This inhibition can be relieved by adding lactose or isopropyl-β-D-thiogalactopyranoside (IPTG).
