[The description below was written by a language model from this plasmid's Addgene catalogue record and pLannotate feature annotations shown in this document.]
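Description:
pRSET.HaloTag.v7.AviTag is a 3.8 kb bacterial expression plasmid built on the Invitrogen pRSET backbone for producing recombinant HaloTag protein in E. coli. It is maintained at high copy from a ColE1/pUC-type origin and selected with ampicillin through the bla (AmpR) gene and its own promoter. An f1 phage origin is also present, which allows single-stranded DNA production. Short annotated fragments of lacZα and lacI, along with a small "SET1" match just upstream of the terminator, appear to be backbone remnants rather than functional genes.

The expression cassette is driven by the T7 promoter, followed by the efficient T7 gene 10 ribosome binding site, and closed by the T7 terminator, so expression depends on a host that supplies T7 RNA polymerase. The open reading frame begins with the standard pRSET N-terminal leader: a 6xHis tag for metal-affinity purification (picked up by the annotation software as a fragment of a composite tag), the T7 gene 10 leader peptide, and the Xpress epitope, which includes an enterokinase cleavage site. The 951 bp insert, cloned between retained BamHI and EcoRI sites, encodes HaloTag version 7, a modified bacterial dehalogenase that forms a covalent bond with chloroalkane ligands. According to the catalogue entry it carries a C-terminal AviTag, the short peptide substrate for BirA biotin ligase; this tag is not called as a separate feature in the table but would fall in the unannotated stretch after the HaloTag coding region.

The plasmid is intended for making purified HaloTag protein that can be site-specifically biotinylated enzymatically. The record does not describe particular downstream applications.
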