Addgene plasmid #195486: pRSET.HaloTag.v7.AviTag
Purpose: Bacterial expression plasmid with Halotag v7 insert plus a C-terminus appended AviTag for enzymatic biotinylation.
Depositing lab: Tim Brown & HHMI-JRC Tool Translation Team. Depositing organization: HHMI, Janelia Research Campus.
Backbone
  Vector backbone: pRSET
  Backbone manufacturer: Invitrogen
  Backbone size w/o insert (bp): 2863
  Total vector size (bp): 3814
  Vector type: Bacterial Expression
Growth in bacteria
  Bacterial resistance: Ampicillin, 100 μg/mL
  Growth temperature: 37°C
  Growth strain: DH5alpha
  Copy number: High Copy
Gene/Insert
  Gene/Insert name: HaloTag.v7.AviTag
  Insert size (bp): 951
  Promoter: T7
  Tag / fusion protein: AviTag (C terminal on insert); 6xHIS (N terminal on insert)
  Cloning method: Restriction Enzyme; 5′ cloning site BamHI (not destroyed); 3′ cloning site EcoRI (not destroyed)
  Sequencing primers: 5′ TAATACGACTCACTATAGGG; 3′ GCTAGTTATTGCTCAGCGG
Terms and licenses: Academic/Nonprofit Terms; Industry Terms: Not Available to Industry
How to cite: pRSET.HaloTag.v7.AviTag was a gift from Tim Brown & HHMI-JRC Tool Translation Team (Addgene plasmid # 195486 ; http://n2t.net/addgene:195486 ; RRID:Addgene_195486)
